>Addgene plasmid #234536 | pJPC055 | addgene full sequence | sequence record 469119 | Addgene NGS Result
TGGCAGGATATATTGTGGTGTAAACAAATTGACGCTTAGACAACTTAATAACACATTGCGGACGTTTTTA
ATGTACTGAATTAACGCCGAATTAATTCCTAGGCCACCATGTTGGGCCCGGCGCGCCAAGCTTGCATGCC
TGCAGGTCAACATGGTGGAGCACGACACTCTCGTCTACTCCAAGAATATCAAAGATACAGTCTCAGAAGA
CCAGAGGGCTATTGAGACTTTTCAACAAAGGGTAATATCGGGAAACCTCCTCGGATTCCATTGCCCAGCT
ATCTGTCACTTCATCGAAAGGACAGTAGAAAAGGAAGATGGCTTCTACAAATGCCATCATTGCGATAAAG
GAAAGGCTATCGTTCAAGATGCCTCTACCGACAGTGGTCCCAAAGATGGACCCCCACCCACGAGGAACAT
CGTGGAAAAAGAAGACGTTCCAACCACGTCTTCAAAGCAAGTGGATTGATGTGATGGTCAACATGGTGGA
GCACGACACTCTCGTCTACTCCAAGAATATCAAAGATACAGTCTCAGAAGACCAGAGGGCTATTGAGACT
TTTCAACAAAGGGTAATATCGGGAAACCTCCTCGGATTCCATTGCCCAGCTATCTGTCACTTCATCGAAA
GGACAGTAGAAAAGGAAGATGGCTTCTACAAATGCCATCATTGCGATAAAGGAAAGGCTATCGTTCAAGA
TGCCTCTACCGACAGTGGTCCCAAAGATGGACCCCCACCCACGAGGAACATCGTGGAAAAAGAAGACGTT
CCAACCACGTCTTCAAAGCAAGTGGATTGATGTGATATCTCCACTGACGTAAGGGATGACGCACAATCCC
ACTATCCTTCGCAAGACCCTTCCTCTATATAAGGAAGTTCATTTCATTTGGAGAGGATAAAACATTGCAC
CTATGGTGTTGCCCTGGCTGGGGTATGTCAGTGATCGCAGTAGAATGTACTAATTGACAAGTTGGAGAAT
ACGGTAGAACGTCCTTATCCAACACAGCCTTTATCCCTCTCCCTGACGAGGTTTTTGTCAGTGTAATATT
TCTTTTTGAACTATCCAGCTTAGTACCGTACGGGAAAGTGACTGGTGTGCTTATCTTTGAAATGTTACTT
TGGGTTTCGGTTCTTTAGGTTAGTAAGAAAGCACTTGTCTTCTCATACAAAGGAAAACCTGAGACGTATC
GCTTACGAAAGTAGCAATGAAAGAAAGGTGGTGGTTTTAATCGCTACCGCAAAAACGATGGGGTCGTTTT
AATTAACTTCTCCTACGCAAGCGTCTAAACGGACGTTGGGGTTTTGCTAGTTTCTTTAGAGAAAACTAGC
TAAGTCTTTAATGTTATCATTAGAGATGGCATAAATATAATACTTGTGTCTGCTGATAAGATCATTTTAA
TTTGGACGATTAGACTTGTTGAACTACAGGTTACTGAATCACTTGCGCTAATCAACATGGGAGATATGTA
CGATGAATCATTTGACAAGTCGGGCGGTCCTGCTGACTTGATGGACGATTCTTGGGTGGAATCAGTTTCG
TGGAAAGATCTGTTGAAGAAGTTACACAGCATAAAATTTGCACTACAGTCTGGTAGAGATGAGATCACTG
GGTTACTAGCGGCACTGAATAGACAGTGTCCTTATTCACCATATGAGCAGTTTCCAGATAAGAAGGTGTA
TTTCCTTTTAGACTCACGGGCTAACAGTGCTCTTGGTGTGATTCAGAACGCTTCAGCGTTCAAGAGACGA
GCTGATGAGAAGAATGCAGTGGCGGGTGTTACAAATATTCCTGCGAATCCAAACACAACGGTTACGACGA
ACCAAGGGAGTACTACTACTACCAAGGCGAACACTGGCTCGACTTTGGAAGAAGACTTGTACACTTATTA
CAAATTCGATGATGCCTCTACAGCTTTCCACAAATCTCTAACTTCGTTAGAGAACATGGAGTTGAAGAGT
TATTACCGAAGGAACTTTGAGAAAGTATTCGGGATTAAGTTTGGTGGAGCAGCTGCTAGTTCATCTGCAC
CGCCTCCAGCGAGTGGAGGTCCGATACGTCCTAATCCCTAGGGATTTAAGGACGTGAACTCTGTTGAGAT
CTCTGTGAAATTCAGAGGGTGGGTGATACCATATTCACTGATGCCATTAGCGACATCTAAATAGGGCTAA
TTGTGACTAATTTGAGGGAATTTCCTTTACCATTGACGTCAGTGTCGTTGGTAGCATTTGAGTTTCGGAG
CATCTTGTTCTGGGGTTTCACACTATCTTTAGAGAAAGTGTTAAGTTAATTAAGTTATCTTAATTAAGAG
CATAATTATACTGATTTGTCTCTCGTTGATAGAGTCTATCATTCTGTTACTAAAAATTTGACAACTCGGT
TTGCTGACCTACTGGTTACTGTATCACTTACCCGAGTTAACGAGTCTAGAAACCAAATGAGCAACTTGTT
GACGGTCCATCAAAATCTTCCGGCGTTGCCCGTCGATGCCACATCCGATGAAGTCAGAAAGAACCTCATG
GATATGTTTCGGGATCGGCAAGCATTTAGCGAACACACTTGGAAGATGCTCCTGTCCGTCTGTAGGAGCT
GGGCTGCATGGTGCAAACTCAACAATAGAAAGTGGTTTCCCGCCGAACCCGAGGATGTGCGCGACTACCT
CTTGTACCTGCAAGCGAGAGGATTGGCGGTCAAGACAATACAGCAGCATCTGGGACAACTCAATATGCTT
CATCGCCGGTCTGGCTTGCCTAGACCAAGCGACTCTAATGCAGTTTCGTTGGTGATGCGGCGCATTCGCA
AAGAGAACGTTGATGCTGGGGAAAGAGCCAAACAGGCCTTGGCGTTTGAACGCACTGACTTCGACCAAGT
CAGGAGCCTGATGGAGAACAGCGACCGCTGCCAAGACATCAGGAACCTGGCATTCCTCGGGATAGCGTAT
AACACGCTTCTCCGCATAGCGGAAATTGCTCGGATTCGGGTCAAGGATATATCAAGAACAGACGGCGGGC
GGATGTTGATTCACATCGGACGCACTAAAACGTTGGTGTCAACTGCCGGGGTGGAGAAGGCTCTCTCTTT
GGGTGTCACTAAACTTGTGGAGCGGTGGATCTCGGTCAGCGGCGTGGCTGATGACCCGAATAACTATCTT
TTTTGCCGGGTCAGAAAAAATGGTGTGGCGGCCCCTTCGGCGACCTCACAACTCTCGACTCGGGCTCTGG
AAGGCATATTTGAAGCGACGCATCGGCTGATTTATGGTGCCAAAGATGATAGCGGGCAAAGGTACCTCGC
GTGGTCTGGGCACTCTGCGAGAGTGGGGGCAGCACGCGATATGGCGCGCGCTGGTGTCTCAATCCCCGAA
ATTATGCAAGCCGGGGGCTGGACCAATGTTAATATCGTGATGAATTACATTAGGAACCTCGATAGCGAGA
CTGGGGCCATGGTGCGGCTTCTTGAGGATGGAGATTAGCTTTGAGACCACGAGTGCCGGGCATGTCCCGA
AGACATTAAACTACGGTTCTTTAAGTAGATCCGTGTCTGAAGTTTTAGGTTCAATTTAAACCTACGAGAT
TGACATTCTCGACTGATCTTGATTGATCGGTAAGTCTTTTGTAATTTAATTTTCTTTTTGATTTTATTTT
AAATTGTTATCTGTTTCTGTGTATAGACTGTTTGAGATCGGCGTTTGGCCGACTCATTGTCTTACCATAG
GGGAACGGACTTTGTTTGTGTTGTTATTTTATTTGTATTTTATTAAAATTCTCAACGATCTGAAAAAGCC
TCGCGGCTAAGAGATTGTTGGGGGGTGAGTAAGTACTTTTAAAGTGATGATGGTTACAAAGGCAAAAGGG
GTAAAACCCCTCGCCTACGTAAGCGTTATTACGCCCGTCTGTACTTATATCAGTACACTGACGAGTCCCT
AAAGGACGAAACGGGAGAACGCTAGCCACCACCACCACCACCACGTGTGAATTACAGGTGACCAGCTCGA
ATTTCCCCGATCGTTCAAACATTTGGCAATAAAGTTTCTTAAGATTGAATCCTGTTGCCGGTCTTGCGAT
GATTATCATATAATTTCTGTTGAATTACGTTAAGCATGTAATAATTAACATGTAATGCATGACGTTATTT
ATGAGATGGGTTTTTATGATTAGAGTCCCGCAATTATACATTTAATACGCGATAGAAAACAAAATATAGC
GCGCAAACTAGGATAAATTATCGCGCGCGGTGTCATCTATGTTACTAGATCGGGAATTAAACTATCAGTG
TTTGACAGGATATATTGGCGGGTAAACCTAAGAGAAAAGAGCGTTTATTAGAATAATCGGATATTTAAAA
GGGCGTGAAAAGGTTTATCCGTTCGTCCATTTGTATGTGCATGCCAACCACAGGGTTCCCCTCGGGATCA
AAGTACTTTGATCCAACCCCTCCGCTGCTATAGTGCAGTCGGCTTCTGACGTTCAGTGCAGCCGTCTTCT
GAAAACGACATGTCGCACAAGTCCTAAGTTACGCGACAGGCTGCCGCCCTGCCCTTTTCCTGGCGTTTTC
TTGTCGCGTGTTTTAGTCGCATAAAGTAGAATACTTGCGACTAGAACCGGAGACATTACGCCATGAACAA
GAGCGCCGCCGCTGGCCTGCTGGGCTATGCCCGCGTCAGCACCGACGACCAGGACTTGACCAACCAACGG
GCCGAACTGCACGCGGCCGGCTGCACCAAGCTGTTTTCCGAGAAGATCACCGGCACCAGGCGCGACCGCC
CGGAGCTGGCCAGGATGCTTGACCACCTACGCCCTGGCGACGTTGTGACAGTGACCAGGCTAGACCGCCT
GGCCCGCAGCACCCGCGACCTACTGGACATTGCCGAGCGCATCCAGGAGGCCGGCGCGGGCCTGCGTAGC
CTGGCAGAGCCGTGGGCCGACACCACCACGCCGGCCGGCCGCATGGTGTTGACCGTGTTCGCCGGCATTG
CCGAGTTCGAGCGTTCCCTAATCATCGACCGCACCCGGAGCGGGCGCGAGGCCGCCAAGGCCCGAGGCGT
GAAGTTTGGCCCCCGCCCTACCCTCACCCCGGCACAGATCGCGCACGCCCGCGAGCTGATCGACCAGGAA
GGCCGCACCGTGAAAGAGGCGGCTGCACTGCTTGGCGTGCATCGCTCGACCCTGTACCGCGCACTTGAGC
GCAGCGAGGAAGTGACGCCCACCGAGGCCAGGCGGCGCGGTGCCTTCCGTGAGGACGCATTGACCGAGGC
CGACGCCCTGGCGGCCGCCGAGAATGAACGCCAAGAGGAACAAGCATGAAACCGCACCAGGACGGCCAGG
ACGAACCGTTTTTCATTACCGAAGAGATCGAGGCGGAGATGATCGCGGCCGGGTACGTGTTCGAGCCGCC
CGCGCACGTCTCAACCGTGCGGCTGCATGAAATCCTGGCCGGTTTGTCTGATGCCAAGCTGGCGGCCTGG
CCGGCCAGCTTGGCCGCTGAAGAAACCGAGCGCCGCCGTCTAAAAAGGTGATGTGTATTTGAGTAAAACA
GCTTGCGTCATGCGGTCGCTGCGTATATGATGCGATGAGTAAATAAACAAATACGCAAGGGGAACGCATG
AAGGTTATCGCTGTACTTAACCAGAAAGGCGGGTCAGGCAAGACGACCATCGCAACCCATCTAGCCCGCG
CCCTGCAACTCGCCGGGGCCGATGTTCTGTTAGTCGATTCCGATCCCCAGGGCAGTGCCCGCGATTGGGC
GGCCGTGCGGGAAGATCAACCGCTAACCGTTGTCGGCATCGACCGCCCGACGATTGACCGCGACGTGAAG
GCCATCGGCCGGCGCGACTTCGTAGTGATCGACGGAGCGCCCCAGGCGGCGGACTTGGCTGTGTCCGCGA
TCAAGGCAGCCGACTTCGTGCTGATTCCGGTGCAGCCAAGCCCTTACGACATATGGGCCACCGCCGACCT
GGTGGAGCTGGTTAAGCAGCGCATTGAGGTCACGGATGGAAGGCTACAAGCGGCCTTTGTCGTGTCGCGG
GCGATCAAAGGCACGCGCATCGGCGGTGAGGTTGCCGAGGCGCTGGCCGGGTACGAGCTGCCCATTCTTG
AGTCCCGTATCACGCAGCGCGTGAGCTACCCAGGCACTGCCGCCGCCGGCACAACCGTTCTTGAATCAGA
ACCCGAGGGCGACGCTGCCCGCGAGGTCCAGGCGCTGGCCGCTGAAATTAAATCAAAACTCATTTGAGTT
AATGAGGTAAAGAGAAAATGAGCAAAAGCACAAACACGCTAAGTGCCGGCCGTCCGAGCGCACGCAGCAG
CAAGGCTGCAACGTTGGCCAGCCTGGCAGACACGCCAGCCATGAAGCGGGTCAACTTTCAGTTGCCGGCG
GAGGATCACACCAAGCTGAAGATGTACGCGGTACGCCAAGGCAAGACCATTACCGAGCTGCTATCTGAAT
ACATCGCGCAGCTACCAGAGTAAATGAGCAAATGAATAAATGAGTAGATGAATTTTAGCGGCTAAAGGAG
GCGGCATGGAAAATCAAGAACAACCAGGCACCGACGCCGTGGAATGCCCCATGTGTGGAGGAACGGGCGG
TTGGCCAGGCGTAAGCGGCTGGGTTGCCTGCCGGCCCTGCAATGGCACTGGAACCCCCAAGCCCGAGGAA
TCGGCGTGAGCGGTCGCAAACCATCCGGCCCGGTACAAATCGGCGCGGCGCTGGGTGATGACCTGGTGGA
GAAGTTGAAGGCCGCGCAGGCCGCCCAGCGGCAACGCATCGAGGCAGAAGCACGCCCCGGTGAATCGTGG
CAAGCGGCCGCTGATCGAATCCGCAAAGAATCCCGGCAACCGCCGGCAGCCGGTGCGCCGTCGATTAGGA
AGCCGCCCAAGGGCGACGAGCAACCAGATTTTTTCGTTCCGATGCTCTATGACGTGGGCACCCGCGATAG
TCGCAGCATCATGGACGTGGCCGTTTTCCGTCTGTCGAAGCGTGACCGACGAGCTGGCGAGGTGATCCGC
TACGAGCTTCCAGACGGGCACGTAGAGGTTTCCGCAGGGCCGGCCGGCATGGCCAGTGTGTGGGATTACG
ACCTGGTACTGATGGCGGTTTCCCATCTAACCGAATCCATGAACCGATACCGGGAAGGGAAGGGAGACAA
GCCCGGCCGCGTGTTCCGTCCACACGTTGCGGACGTACTCAAGTTCTGCCGGCGAGCCGATGGCGGAAAG
CAGAAAGACGACCTGGTAGAAACCTGCATTCGGTTAAACACCACGCACGTTGCCATGCAGCGTACGAAGA
AGGCCAAGAACGGCCGCCTGGTGACGGTATCCGAGGGTGAAGCCTTGATTAGCCGCTACAAGATCGTAAA
GAGCGAAACCGGGCGGCCGGAGTACATCGAGATCGAGCTAGCTGATTGGATGTACCGCGAGATCACAGAA
GGCAAGAACCCGGACGTGCTGACGGTTCACCCCGATTACTTTTTGATCGATCCCGGCATCGGCCGTTTTC
TCTACCGCCTGGCACGCCGCGCCGCAGGCAAGGCAGAAGCCAGATGGTTGTTCAAGACGATCTACGAACG
CAGTGGCAGCGCCGGAGAGTTCAAGAAGTTCTGTTTCACCGTGCGCAAGCTGATCGGGTCAAATGACCTG
CCGGAGTACGATTTGAAGGAGGAGGCGGGGCAGGCTGGCCCGATCCTAGTCATGCGCTACCGCAACCTGA
TCGAGGGCGAAGCATCCGCCGGTTCCTAATGTACGGAGCAGATGCTAGGGCAAATTGCCCTAGCAGGGGA
AAAAGGTCGAAAAGGTCTCTTTCCTGTGGATAGCACGTACATTGGGAACCCAAAGCCGTACATTGGGAAC
CGGAACCCGTACATTGGGAACCCAAAGCCGTACATTGGGAACCGGTCACACATGTAAGTGACTGATATAA
AAGAGAAAAAAGGCGATTTTTCCGCCTAAAACTCTTTAAAACTTATTAAAACTCTTAAAACCCGCCTGGC
CTGTGCATAACTGTCTGGCCAGCGCACAGCCGAAGAGCTGCAAAAAGCGCCTACCCTTCGGTCGCTGCGC
TCCCTACGCCCCGCCGCTTCGCGTCGGCCTATCGCGGCCGCTGGCCGCTCAAAAATGGCTGGCCTACGGC
CAGGCAATCTACCAGGGCGCGGACAAGCCGCGCCGTCGCCACTCGACCGCCGGCGCCCACATCAAGGCAC
CCTGCCTCGCGCGTTTCGGTGATGACGGTGAAAACCTCTGACACATGCAGCTCCCGGAGACGGTCACAGC
TTGTCTGTAAGCGGATGCCGGGAGCAGACAAGCCCGTCAGGGCGCGTCAGCGGGTGTTGGCGGGTGTCGG
GGCGCAGCCATGACCCAGTCACGTAGCGATAGCGGAGTGTATACTGGCTTAACTATGCGGCATCAGAGCA
GATTGTACTGAGAGTGCACCATATGCGGTGTGAAATACCGCACAGATGCGTAAGGAGAAAATACCGCATC
AGGCGCTCTTCCGCTTCCTCGCTCACTGACTCGCTGCGCTCGGTCGTTCGGCTGCGGCGAGCGGTATCAG
CTCACTCAAAGGCGGTAATACGGTTATCCACAGAATCAGGGGATAACGCAGGAAAGAACATGTGAGCAAA
AGGCCAGCAAAAGGCCAGGAACCGTAAAAAGGCCGCGTTGCTGGCGTTTTTCCATAGGCTCCGCCCCCCT
GACGAGCATCACAAAAATCGACGCTCAAGTCAGAGGTGGCGAAACCCGACAGGACTATAAAGATACCAGG
CGTTTCCCCCTGGAAGCTCCCTCGTGCGCTCTCCTGTTCCGACCCTGCCGCTTACCGGATACCTGTCCGC
CTTTCTCCCTTCGGGAAGCGTGGCGCTTTCTCATAGCTCACGCTGTAGGTATCTCAGTTCGGTGTAGGTC
GTTCGCTCCAAGCTGGGCTGTGTGCACGAACCCCCCGTTCAGCCCGACCGCTGCGCCTTATCCGGTAACT
ATCGTCTTGAGTCCAACCCGGTAAGACACGACTTATCGCCACTGGCAGCAGCCACTGGTAACAGGATTAG
CAGAGCGAGGTATGTAGGCGGTGCTACAGAGTTCTTGAAGTGGTGGCCTAACTACGGCTACACTAGAAGG
ACAGTATTTGGTATCTGCGCTCTGCTGAAGCCAGTTACCTTCGGAAAAAGAGTTGGTAGCTCTTGATCCG
GCAAACAAACCACCGCTGGTAGCGGTGGTTTTTTTGTTTGCAAGCAGCAGATTACGCGCAGAAAAAAAGG
ATCTCAAGAAGATCCTTTGATCTTTTCTACGGGGTCTGACGCTCAGTGGAACGAAAACTCACGTTAAGGG
CTGATGAATCCCCTAATGATTTTTATCAAAATCATTAAGTTAAGGTAGATACACATCTTGTCATATGATC
AAATGGTTTCGCCAAAAATCAATAATCAGACAACAAAATGTGCGAACTCGATATTTTACACGACTCTCTT
TACCAATTCTGCCCCGAATTACACTTAAAACGACTCAACAGCTTAACGTTGGCTTGCCACGCCTTACTTG
ACTGTAAAACTCTCACTCTTACCGAACTTGGCCGTAACCTGCCAACCAAAGCGAGAACAAAACATAACAT
CAAACGAATCGACCGATTGTTAGGTAATCGTCACCTCCACAAAGAGCGACTCGCTGTATACCGTTGGCAT
GCTAGCTTTATCTGTTCGGGCAATACGATGCCCATTGTACTTGTTGACTGGTCTGATATCCGTGAGCAAA
AACGGCTTATGGTATTGCGAGCTTCAGTCGCACTACACGGTCGTTCTGTTACTCTTTATGAGAAAGCGTT
CCCGCTTTCAGAGCAATGTTCAAAGAAAGCTCATGACCAATTTCTAGCCGACCTTGCGAGCATTCTACCG
AGTAACACCACACCGCTCATTGTCAGTGATGCTGGCTTTAAAGTGCCATGGTATAAATCCGTTGAGAAGC
TGGGTTGGTACTGGTTAAGTCGAGTAAGAGGAAAAGTACAATATGCAGACCTAGGAGCGGAAAACTGGAA
ACCTATCAGCAACTTACATGATATGTCATCTAGTCACTCAAAGACTTTAGGCTATAAGAGGCTGACTAAA
AGCAATCCAATCTCATGCCAAATTCTATTGTATAAATCTCGCTCTAAAGGCCGAAAAAATCAGCGCTCGA
CACGGACTCATTGTCACCACCCGTCACCTAAAATCTACTCAGCGTCGGCAAAGGAGCCATGGATTCTAGC
AACTAACTTACCTGTTGAAATTCGAACACCCAAACAACTTGTTAATATCTATTCGAAGCGAATGCAGATT
GAAGAAACCTTCCGAGACTTGAAAAGTCCTGCCTACGGACTAGGCCTACGCCATAGCCGAACGAGCAGCT
CAGAGCGTTTTGATATCATGCTGCTAATCGCCCTGATGCTTCAACTAACATGTTGGCTTGCGGGCGTTCA
TGCTCAGAAACAAGGTTGGGACAAGCACTTCCAGGCTAACACAGTCAGAAATCGAAACGTACTCTCAACA
GTTCGCTTAGGCATGGAAGTTTTGCGGCATTCTGGCTACACAATAACAAGGGAAGACTCACTCGTGGCTG
CAACCCTGCTTACTCAAAATCTATTCACACATGGTTACGTTTTGGGGAAATTATGAGGGGATCTCTCAGC
GTTAAGGGATTTTGGTCATGCATTCTAGGTACTAAAACAATTCATCCAGTAAAATATAATATTTTATTTT
CTCCCAATCAGGCTTGATCCCCAGTAAGTCAAAAAATAGCTCGACATACTGTTCTTCCCCGATATCCTCC
CTGATCGACCGGACGCAGAAGGCAATGTCATACCACTTGTCCGCCCTGCCGCTTCTCCCAAGATCAATAA
AGCCACTTACTTTGCCATCTTTCACAAAGATGTTGCTGTCTCCCAGGTCGCCGTGGGAAAAGACAAGTTC
CTCTTCGGGCTTTTCCGTCTTTAAAAAATCATACAGCTCGCGCGGATCTTTAAATGGAGTGTCTTCTTCC
CAGTTTTCGCAATCCACATCGGCCAGATCGTTATTCAGTAAGTAATCCAATTCGGCTAAGCGGCTGTCTA
AGCTATTCGTATAGGGACAATCCGATATGTCGATGGAGTGAAAGAGCCTGATGCACTCCGCATACAGCTC
GATAATCTTTTCAGGGCTTTGTTCATCTTCATACTCTTCCGAGCAAAGGACGCCATCGGCCTCACTCATG
AGCAGATTGCTCCAGCCATCATGCCGTTCAAAGTGCAGGACCTTTGGAACAGGCAGCTTTCCTTCCAGCC
ATAGCATCATGTCCTTTTCCCGTTCCACATCATAGGTGGTCCCTTTATACCGGCTGTCCGTCATTTTTAA
ATATAGGTTTTCATTTTCTCCCACCAGCTTATATACCTTAGCAGGAGACATTCCTTCCGTATCTTTTACG
CAGCGGTATTTTTCGATCAGTTTTTTCAATTCCGGTGATATTCTCATTTTAGCCATTTATTATTTCCTTC
CTCTTTTCTACAGTATTTAAAGATACCCCAAGAAGCTAATTATAACAAGACGAACTCCAATTCACTGTTC
CTTGCATTCTAAAACCTTAAATACCAGAAAACAGCTTTTTCAAAGTTGTTTTCAAAGTTGGCGTATAACA
TAGTATCGACGGAGCCGATTTTGAAACCGCGGTGATCACAGGCAGCAACGCTCTGTCATCGTTACAATCA
ACATGCTACCCTCCGCGAGATCATCCGTGTTTCAAACCCGGCAGCTTAGTTGCCGTTCTTCCGAATAGCA
TCGGTAACATGAGCAAAGTCTGCCGCCTTACAACGGCTCTCCCGCTGACGCCGTCCCGGACTGATGGGCT
GCCTGTATCGAGTGGTGATTTTGTGCCGAGCTGCCGGTCGGGGAGCTGTTGGCTGGCTGG
Features (pLannotate 1.2.2; 19 found; start..end, strand, type, name):
      1..25      +  misc_feature   LB T-DNA repeat: left border repeat from nopaline C58 T-DNA
    128..148     -  misc_feature   MCS (fragment): pUC18/19 multiple cloning site
    223..897     +  promoter       CaMV 35S promoter (enhanced): cauliflower mosaic virus 35S promoter with a duplicated enhancer region
   1457..2068    +  CDS            CP: CAPSD_TRVPP - Experimental evidence at protein level: Swiss-Prot protein existence level 1. Capsid protein self-assembles to form rod-shaped virions about 22 nm in diameter with a central canal enclosing the viral genomic RNA. From Tobacco rattle virus (isolate PpK20) (TRV).
   2437..3465    +  CDS            cre: RECR_BPP1 - Experimental evidence at protein level: Swiss-Prot protein existence level 1. Catalyzes site-specific recombination between two 34-base- pair LOXP sites. Its role is to maintain the phage genome as a monomeric unit-copy plasmid in the lysogenic state. From Escherichia phage P1 (Bacteriophage P1).
   3846..3885    +  ncRNA          TLS-PK6: Accession: RF01101 - Pseudoknot of tRNA-like structure
   3881..3936    +  ncRNA          Hammerhead 3: Accession: RF00008 - Hammerhead ribozyme (type III)
   3946..3964    +  CDS            9xHis (fragment): 9xHis affinity tag
   3999..4251    +  terminator     NOS terminator: nopaline synthase terminator and poly(A) signal
   4273..4297    +  misc_feature   RB T-DNA repeat: right border repeat from nopaline C58 T-DNA
   4637..5038    +  CDS            Y4CG_SINFN (fragment): Protein inferred from homology: Swiss-Prot protein existence level 3. From Sinorhizobium fredii (strain NBRC 101917 / NGR234).
   5598..6227    +  CDS            pVS1 StaA: stability protein from the Pseudomonas plasmid pVS1 (Heeb et al., 2000)
   6656..7729    +  CDS            pVS1 RepA: replication protein from the Pseudomonas plasmid pVS1 (Heeb et al., 2000)
   7795..7989    +  rep_origin     pVS1 oriV: origin of replication for the Pseudomonas plasmid pVS1 (Heeb et al., 2000)
   8192..8231    +  CDS            rop (fragment): Rop protein, which maintains plasmids at low copy number; rop
   8333..8473    +  misc_feature   bom: basis of mobility region from pBR322
   8659..9247    -  rep_origin     ori: high-copy-number ColE1/pMB1/pBR322/pUC origin of replication
   9355..9424    -  ncRNA          RNA-OUT: Accession: RF00240 - RNA-OUT
  10672..11466   -  CDS            KanR: aminoglycoside phosphotransferase; aphA-3; confers resistance to kanamycin
