[The description below was written by a language model from this plasmid's Addgene catalogue record and pLannotate feature annotations shown in this document.]
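Description:
pJPC055 is an 11.9 kb binary T-DNA plasmid, built on the pEE083 backbone by Golden Gate assembly, that launches a recombinant tobacco rattle virus RNA2 (TRV2) carrying Cre recombinase in plants. It is a shuttle vector for E. coli and Agrobacterium. A high-copy ColE1/pMB1-type origin with the pBR322 bom region supports propagation in E. coli. The pVS1 oriV with its RepA replication protein and StaA stability protein maintains the plasmid in Agrobacterium. Selection in bacteria is by kanamycin through an aphA-3 aminoglycoside phosphotransferase gene.

Between the nopaline-type left and right T-DNA borders, an enhanced CaMV 35S promoter with a duplicated enhancer drives transcription of the viral cDNA. The annotated viral region includes the TRV coat protein coding sequence, followed by the bacteriophage P1 Cre open reading frame. The feature table does not annotate the element that drives Cre expression from the viral RNA. Downstream lie a tRNA-like structure pseudoknot characteristic of the viral 3' end, a type III hammerhead ribozyme and the NOS terminator. The ribozyme's position suggests that it self-cleaves the transcript to produce a 3' terminus close to that of the authentic virus. A short hit annotated as a 9xHis fragment lies between the ribozyme and the terminator and is probably incidental.

After Agrobacterium-mediated delivery, the transcribed RNA2 would be expected to need a separately supplied TRV RNA1 component for replication and spread, although the record does not mention this partner. Virally expressed Cre then recombines loxP sites in the plant genome. According to the associated publication, the construct is used for viral delivery of recombinases to activate heritable genetic switches in plants.
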