Addgene plasmid #234536: pJPC055
Purpose: TRV2 expressing Cre
Depositing lab: Daniel Voytas. Depositing organization: University of Minnesota. Publication: Viral delivery of recombinases activates heritable genetic switches in plants. Chamness JC, Cody JP, Cruz AJ, Voytas DF. Plant Physiol. 2025 Mar 1;197(3):kiaf073. doi: 10.1093/plphys/kiaf073. Epub 2025 Feb 21. PubMed 40111273.
Backbone
  Vector backbone: pEE083
  Vector type: Plant Expression ; Recombinase
Growth in bacteria
  Bacterial resistance: Kanamycin, 50 μg/mL
  Growth temperature: 37°C
  Growth strain: DH5alpha
  Copy number: High Copy
Gene/Insert
  Gene/Insert name: Cre recombinase (alt name: Tobacco Rattle Virus components)
  Species: Bacteriophage P1, tobacco rattle virus
  Promoter: CaMV 35S
  Cloning method: Golden Gate
  Sequencing primers: 5′ 35S promoter
Terms and licenses: Academic/Nonprofit Terms; Industry Terms: Not Available to Industry
How to cite: pJPC055 was a gift from Daniel Voytas (Addgene plasmid # 234536 ; http://n2t.net/addgene:234536 ; RRID:Addgene_234536)
